>Addgene plasmid #187745 | MAC_N_ELK4 | addgene full sequence | sequence record 370463 | Addgene NGS Result
GCTTGACCGACAATTGCATGAAGAATCTGCTTAGGGTTAGGCGTTTTGCGCTGCTTCGCGATGTACGGGC
CAGATATACGCGTTGACATTGATTATTGACTAGTTATTAATAGTAATCAATTACGGGGTCATTAGTTCAT
AGCCCATATATGGAGTTCCGCGTTACATAACTTACGGTAAATGGCCCGCCTGGCTGACCGCCCAACGACC
CCCGCCCATTGACGTCAATAATGACGTATGTTCCCATAGTAACGCCAATAGGGACTTTCCATTGACGTCA
ATGGGTGGAGTATTTACGGTAAACTGCCCACTTGGCAGTACATCAAGTGTATCATATGCCAAGTACGCCC
CCTATTGACGTCAATGACGGTAAATGGCCCGCCTGGCATTATGCCCAGTACATGACCTTATGGGACTTTC
CTACTTGGCAGTACATCTACGTATTAGTCATCGCTATTACCATGGTGATGCGGTTTTGGCAGTACATCAA
TGGGCGTGGATAGCGGTTTGACTCACGGGGATTTCCAAGTCTCCACCCCATTGACGTCAATGGGAGTTTG
TTTTGGCACCAAAATCAACGGGACTTTCCAAAATGTCGTAACAACTCCGCCCCATTGACGCAAATGGGCG
GTAGGCGTGTACGGTGGGAGGTCTATATAAGCAGAGCTCTCCCTATCAGTGATAGAGATCTCCCTATCAG
TGATAGAGATCGTCGACGAGCTCGTTTAGTGAACCGTCAGATCGCCTGGAGACGCCATCCACGCTGTTTT
GACCTCCATAGAAGACACCGGGACCGATCCAGCCTCCGGACTCTAGCGTTTAAACTTAAGCTTGGTACCG
AGCTCGGATCCACTAGTCCAGTGTGGTGGAATTCTGCAGATATCCAGCACAGTGGCGGCCGCTCGAGACC
ATGAAGGACAACACCGTGCCCCTGAAGCTGATCGCCCTGCTGGCCAACGGCGAGTTCCACTCTGGCGAGC
AGCTGGGCGAGACACTGGGCATGAGCAGAGCCGCCATCAACAAGCACATCCAGACCCTGCGGGACTGGGG
CGTGGACGTGTTCACAGTGCCCGGCAAGGGCTACAGCCTGCCCGAGCCCATCCAGCTGCTGAACGCCAAG
CAGATCCTGGGCCAGCTGGATGGCGGATCTGTGGCCGTGCTGCCCGTGATCGACAGCACCAACCAGTATC
TGCTCGACCGGATCGGCGAGCTGAAGTCCGGCGACGCCTGTATCGCCGAGTACCAGCAGGCCGGCAGAGG
CGGCAGGGGCAGAAAGTGGTTCAGCCCCTTCGGCGCCAACCTGTACCTGAGCATGTTCTGGAGACTGGAA
CAGGGCCCAGCCGCCGCTATTGGCCTGAGCCTGGTCATCGGCATCGTGATGGCCGAGGTGCTGCGGAAGC
TGGGCGCCGACAAAGTGCGCGTGAAGTGGCCCAACGACCTGTATCTGCAGGACCGGAAGCTGGCCGGCAT
CCTGGTGGAACTGACCGGCAAAACAGGCGACGCCGCCCAGATCGTGATCGGCGCTGGCATCAACATGGCC
ATGCGGCGGGTGGAAGAGAGCGTGGTCAACCAGGGCTGGATCACCCTGCAGGAAGCCGGCATCAACCTGG
ACCGGAACACCCTGGCCGCCATGCTGATCAGAGAGCTGAGAGCCGCCCTGGAACTGTTCGAGCAGGAAGG
CCTGGCCCCCTACCTGAGCAGATGGGAGAAGCTGGACAACTTCATCAACCGGCCCGTGAAACTGATCATC
GGCGACAAAGAGATCTTCGGCATCAGCCGGGGCATCGACAAGCAGGGGGCCCTGCTCCTGGAACAGGACG
GCATCATCAAGCCCTGGATGGGCGGCGAGATCAGCCTGCGGAGCGCCGAGAAGTACCCATACGATGTTCC
TGACTATGCCGGTACCGAGCTCGGATCCACCATGGCTAGCTGGAGCCACCCGCAGTTCGAGAAAGGTGGA
GGTTCCGGAGGTGGATCGGGAGGTGGATCGTGGAGCCACCCGCAGTTCGAAAAAGCGGCCGATATCACAA
GTTTGTACAAAAAAGTTGGCATGGACAGTGCTATCACCCTGTGGCAGTTCCTTCTTCAGCTCCTGCAGAA
GCCTCAGAACAAGCACATGATCTGTTGGACCTCTAATGATGGGCAGTTTAAGCTTTTGCAGGCAGAAGAG
GTGGCTCGTCTCTGGGGGATTCGCAAGAACAAGCCTAACATGAATTATGACAAACTCAGCCGAGCCCTCA
GATACTATTATGTAAAGAATATCATCAAAAAAGTGAATGGTCAGAAGTTTGTGTACAAGTTTGTCTCTTA
TCCAGAGATTTTGAACATGGATCCAATGACAGTGGGCAGGATTGAGGGTGACTGTGAAAGTTTAAACTTC
AGTGAAGTCAGCAGCAGTTCCAAAGATGTGGAGAATGGAGGGAAAGATAAACCACCTCAGCCTGGTGCCA
AGACCTCTAGCCGCAATGACTACATACACTCTGGCTTATATTCTTCATTTACTCTCAACTCTTTGAACTC
CTCCAATGTAAAGCTTTTCAAATTGATAAAGACTGAGAATCCAGCCGAGAAACTGGCAGAGAAAAAATCT
CCTCAGGAGCCCACACCATCTGTCATCAAATTTGTCACGACACCTTCCAAAAAGCCACCGGTTGAACCTG
TTGCTGCCACCATTTCAATTGGCCCAAGTATTTCTCCATCTTCAGAAGAAACTATCCAAGCTTTGGAGAC
ATTGGTTTCCCCAAAACTGCCTTCCCTGGAAGCCCCAACCTCTGCCTCTAACGTAATGACTGCTTTTGCC
ACCACACCACCCATTTCGTCCATACCCCCTTTGCAGGAACCTCCCAGAACACCTTCACCACCACTGAGTT
CTCACCCAGACATCGACACAGACATTGATTCAGTGGCTTCTCAGCCAATGGAACTTCCAGAGAATTTGTC
ACTGGAGCCTAAAGACCAGGATTCAGTCTTGCTAGAAAAGGACAAAGTAAATAATTCATCAAGATCCAAG
AAACCCAAAGGGTTAGAACTGGCACCCACCCTTGTGATCACGAGCAGTGATCCAAGCCCACTGGGAATAC
TGAGCCCATCTCTCCCTACAGCTTCTCTTACACCAGCATTTTTTTCACAGGTAGCTTGCTCGCTCTTTAT
GGTGTCACCATTGCTTTCATTTATTTGCCCTTTTAAGCAAATCCAGAATTTATACACTCAAGTTTGCTTT
CTGTTACTTAGGTTTGTCTTAGAAAGGTTATGTGTGACTGTCATGTGCCCAACTTTCTTGTACAAAGTGG
TGACGTAAGCTAGGGGCCCGTTTAAACCCGCTGATCAGCCTCGACTGTGCCTTCTAGTTGCCAGCCATCT
GTTGTTTGCCCCTCCCCCGTGCCTTCCTTGACCCTGGAAGGTGCCACTCCCACTGTCCTTTCCTAATAAA
ATGAGGAAATTGCATCGCATTGTCTGAGTAGGTGTCATTCTATTCTGGGGGGTGGGGTGGGGCAGGACAG
CAAGGGGGAGGATTGGGAAGACAATAGCAGGCATGCTGGGGATGCGGTGGGCTCTATGGCTTCTGAGGCG
GAAAGAACCAGCTGGGGCTCTAGGGGGTATCCCC
[124 nt withheld, positions 3605-3728]
C
[91 nt withheld, positions 3730-3820]
AGGGTGATGGTTCACGTACCTAGAAGTTCCTATTCCGAAGTTCCTATTCTCTAGAAAGTATAGGAACTTC
CTTGGCCAAAAAGCCTGAACTCACCGCGACGTCTGTCGAGAAGTTTCTGATCGAAAAGTTCGACAGCGTC
TCCGACCTGATGCAGCTCTCGGAGGGCGAAGAATCTCGTGCTTTCAGCTTCGATGTAGGAGGGCGTGGAT
ATGTCCTGCGGGTAAATAGCTGCGCCGATGGTTTCTACAAAGATCGTTATGTTTATCGGCACTTTGCATC
GGCCGCGCTCCCGATTCCGGAAGTGCTTGACATTGGGGAATTCAGCGAGAGCCTGACCTATTGCATCTCC
CGCCGTGCACAGGGTGTCACGTTGCAAGACCTGCCTGAAACCGAACTGCCCGCTGTTCTGCAGCCGGTCG
CGGAGGCCATGGATGCGATCGCTGCGGCCGATCTTAGCCAGACGAGCGGGTTCGGCCCATTCGGACCGCA
AGGAATCGGTCAATACACTACATGGCGTGATTTCATATGCGCGATTGCTGATCCCCATGTGTATCACTGG
CAAACTGTGATGGACGACACCGTCAGTGCGTCCGTCGCGCAGGCTCTCGATGAGCTGATGCTTTGGGCCG
AGGACTGCCCCGAAGTCCGGCACCTCGTGCACGCGGATTTCGGCTCCAACAATGTCCTGACGGACAATGG
CCGCATAACAGCGGTCATTGACTGGAGCGAGGCGATGTTCGGGGATTCCCAATACGAGGTCGCCAACATC
TTCTTCTGGAGGCCGTGGTTGGCTTGTATGGAGCAGCAGACGCGCTACTTCGAGCGGAGGCATCCGGAGC
TTGCAGGATCGCCGCGGCTCCGGGCGTATATGCTCCGCATTGGTCTTGACCAACTCTATCAGAGCTTGGT
TGACGGCAATTTCGATGATGCAGCTTGGGCGCAGGGTCGATGCGACGCAATCGTCCGATCCGGAGCCGGG
ACTGTCGGGCGTACACAAATCGCCCGCAGAAGCGCGGCCGTCTGGACCGATGGCTGTGTAGAAGTACTCG
CCGATAGTGGAAACCGACGCCCCAGCACTCGTCCGAGGGCAAAGGAATAGCACGTACTACGAGATTTCGA
TTCCACCGCCGCCTTCTATGAAAGGTTGGGCTTCGGAATCGTTTTCCGGGACGCCGGCTGGATGATCCTC
CAGCGCGGGGATCTCATGCTGGAGTTCTTCGCCCACCCCAACTTGTTTATTGCAGCTTATAATGGTTACA
AATAAAGCAATAGCATCACAAATTTCACAAATAAAGCATTTTTTTCACTGCATTCTAGTTGTGGTTTGTC
CAAACTCATCAATGTATCTTATCATGTCTGTATACCGTCGACCTCTAGCTAGAGCTTGGCGTAATCATGG
TCATAGCTGTTTCCTGTGTGAAATTGTTATCCGCTCACAATTCCACACAACATACGAGCCGGAAGCATAA
AGTGTAAAGCCTGGGGTGCCTAATGAGTGAGCTAACTCACATTAATTGCGTTGCGCTCACTGCCCGCTTT
CCAGTCGGGAAACCTGTCGTGCCAGCTGCATTAATGAATCGGCCAACGCGCGGGGAGAGGCGGTTTGCGT
ATTGGGCGCTCTTCCGCTTCCTCGCTCACTGACTCGCTGCGCTCGGTCGTTCGGCTGCGGCGAGCGGTAT
CAGCTCACTCAAAGGCGGTAATACGGTTATCCACAGAATCAGGGGATAACGCAGGAAAGAACATGTGAGC
AAAAGGCCAGCAAAAGGCCAGGAACCGTAAAAAGGCCGCGTTGCTGGCGTTTTTCCATAGGCTCCGCCCC
CCTGACGAGCATCACAAAAATCGACGCTCAAGTCAGAGGTGGCGAAACCCGACAGGACTATAAAGATACC
AGGCGTTTCCCCCTGGAAGCTCCCTCGTGCGCTCTCCTGTTCCGACCCTGCCGCTTACCGGATACCTGTC
CGCCTTTCTCCCTTCGGGAAGCGTGGCGCTTTCTCATAGCTCACGCTGTAGGTATCTCAGTTCGGTGTAG
GTCGTTCGCTCCAAGCTGGGCTGTGTGCACGAACCCCCCGTTCAGCCCGACCGCTGCGCCTTATCCGGTA
ACTATCGTCTTGAGTCCAACCCGGTAAGACACGACTTATCGCCACTGGCAGCAGCCACTGGTAACAGGAT
TAGCAGAGCGAGGTATGTAGGCGGTGCTACAGAGTTCTTGAAGTGGTGGCCTAACTACGGCTACACTAGA
AGAACAGTATTTGGTATCTGCGCTCTGCTGAAGCCAGTTACCTTCGGAAAAAGAGTTGGTAGCTCTTGAT
CCGGCAAACAAACCACCGCTGGTAGCGGTGGTTTTTTTGTTTGCAAGCAGCAGATTACGCGCAGAAAAAA
AGGATCTCAAGAAGATCCTTTGATCTTTTCTACGGGGTCTGACGCTCAGTGGAACGAAAACTCACGTTAA
GGGATTTTGGTCATGAGATTATCAAAAAGGATCTTCACCTAGATCCTTTTAAATTAAAAATGAAGTTTTA
AATCAATCTAAAGTATATATGAGTAAACTTGGTCTGACAGTTACCAATGCTTAATCAGTGAGGCACCTAT
CTCAGCGATCTGTCTATTTCGTTCATCCATAGTTGCCTGACTCCCCGTCGTGTAGATAACTACGATACGG
GAGGGCTTACCATCTGGCCCCAGTGCTGCAATGATACCGCGAGACCCACGCTCACCGGCTCCAGATTTAT
CAGCAATAAACCAGCCAGCCGGAAGGGCCGAGCGCAGAAGTGGTCCTGCAACTTTATCCGCCTCCATCCA
GTCTATTAATTGTTGCCGGGAAGCTAGAGTAAGTAGTTCGCCAGTTAATAGTTTGCGCAACGTTGTTGCC
ATTGCTACAGGCATCGTGGTGTCACGCTCGTCGTTTGGTATGGCTTCATTCAGCTCCGGTTCCCAACGAT
CAAGGCGAGTTACATGATCCCCCATGTTGTGCAAAAAAGCGGTTAGCTCCTTCGGTCCTCCGATCGTTGT
CAGAAGTAAGTTGGCCGCAGTGTTATCACTCATGGTTATGGCAGCACTGCATAATTCTCTTACTGTCATG
CCATCCGTAAGATGCTTTTCTGTGACTGGTGAGTACTCAACCAAGTCATTCTGAGAATAGTGTATGCGGC
GACCGAGTTGCTCTTGCCCGGCGTCAATACGGGATAATACCGCGCCACATAGCAGAACTTTAAAAGTGCT
CATCATTGGAAAACGTTCTTCGGGGCGAAAACTCTCAAGGATCTTACCGCTGTTGAGATCCAGTTCGATG
TAACCCACTCGTGCACCCAACTGATCTTCAGCATCTTTTACTTTCACCAGCGTTTCTGGGTGAGCAAAAA
CAGGAAGGCAAAATGCCGCAAAAAAGGGAATAAGGGCGACACGGAAATGTTGAATACTCATACTCTTCCT
TTTTCAATATTATTGAAGCATTTATCAGGGTTATTGTCTCATGAGCGGATACATATTTGAATGTATTTAG
AAAAATAAACAAATAGGGGTTCCGCGCACATTTCCCCGAAAAGTGCCACCTGACGTCGACGGATCGGGAG
ATCTCCCGATCCCCTATGGTGCACTCTCAGTACAATCTGCTCTGATGCCGCATAGTTAAGCCAGTATCTG
CTCCCTGCTTGTGTGTTGGAGGTCGCTGAGTAGTGCGCGAGCAAAATTTAAGCTACAACAAGGCAAG
Features (pLannotate 1.2.2; 27 found; start..end, strand, type, name):
     85..464     +  enhancer       CMV enhancer: human cytomegalovirus immediate early enhancer
    465..668     +  promoter       CMV promoter: human cytomegalovirus (CMV) immediate early promoter
    670..689     +  promoter       PLtetO-1 promoter (fragment): modified phage lambda PL promoter with tet operator sites (Lutz and Bujard, 1997)
    691..710     +  promoter       PLtetO-1 promoter (fragment): modified phage lambda PL promoter with tet operator sites (Lutz and Bujard, 1997)
    718..751     +  promoter       TRE3GV promoter (fragment): 3rd-generation Tet-responsive promoter that can be activated by binding of Tet-On® 3G, optimized for retroviral and lentiviral vectors
    911..1873    +  CDS            birA: BIRA_ECOLI - Also known as bioR, dhbB. Experimental evidence at protein level: Swiss-Prot protein existence level 1. Acts both as a biotin--[acetyl-CoA-carboxylase] ligase and a biotin-operon repressor. In the presence of ATP, BirA activates biotin to form the BirA-biotinyl-5'-adenylate (BirA-bio-5'-AMP or holoBirA) complex. HoloBirA can either transfer the biotinyl moiety to the biotin carboxyl carrier protein (BCCP) subunit of acetyl-CoA carboxylase, or bind to the biotin operator site and inhibit transcription of the operon. From Escherichia coli (strain K12).
   1874..1899    +  CDS            3xHA (fragment): three tandem HA epitope tags
   1931..1950    +  CDS            Strep-Tag II (fragment): peptide that binds Strep-Tactin®, an engineered form of streptavidin
   1991..2013    +  CDS            Strep-Tag II (fragment): peptide that binds Strep-Tactin®, an engineered form of streptavidin
   2028..2045    +  protein_bind   attB1 (fragment): mutant version of attB; core recombination site for the Gateway® BP reaction BP Clonase™
   2051..3175    +  CDS            ELK4 (fragment): ELK4_HUMAN - Also known as SAP1. Experimental evidence at protein level: Swiss-Prot protein existence level 1. Involved in both transcriptional activation and repression. Interaction with SIRT7 leads to recruitment and stabilization of SIRT7 at promoters, followed by deacetylation of histone H3 at 'Lys-18' (H3K18Ac) and subsequent transcription repression. Forms a ternary complex with the serum response factor (SRF). Requires DNA-bound SRF for ternary complex formation and makes extensive DNA contacts to the 5'side of SRF, but does not bind DNA autonomously. From Homo sapiens (Human).
   3268..3291    -  protein_bind   attB2: mutant version of attB; recombination site for the Gateway® BP reaction BP Clonase™
   3335..3559    +  polyA_signal   bGH poly(A) signal: bovine growth hormone polyadenylation signal
   3563..3584    +  promoter       SV40 promoter (fragment): SV40 enhancer and early promoter
   3605..3838    +  rep_origin     f1 ori (fragment) (sequence partly withheld): f1 bacteriophage origin of replication; arrow indicates direction of (+) strand synthesis
   3843..3890    +  protein_bind   FRT: FLP-mediated recombination occurs in the 8-bp core sequence TCTAGAAA (Turan and Bode, 2011). FLP recombinase from the Saccharomyces cerevisiae 2μ plasmid
   3898..4920    +  CDS            HygR: aminoglycoside phosphotransferase from E. coli; aph(4)-Ia; confers resistance to hygromycin
   4930..5055    +  CDS            ble (fragment): BLE_KLEPN - Experimental evidence at protein level: Swiss-Prot protein existence level 1. Binding protein with a strong affinity to the bleomycin family of antibiotics. Binds to CL990; an antimitotic-antibiotic compound. From Klebsiella pneumoniae.
   5050..5171    +  polyA_signal   SV40 poly(A) signal: SV40 polyadenylation signal
   5244..5260    -  protein_bind   lac operator: The lac repressor binds to the lac operator to inhibit transcription in E. coli. This inhibition can be relieved by adding lactose or isopropyl-β-D-thiogalactopyranoside (IPTG). lac repressor encoded by lacI
   5268..5298    -  promoter       lac promoter: promoter for the E. coli lac operon
   5313..5334    -  protein_bind   CAP binding site: CAP binding activates transcription in the presence of cAMP. E. coli catabolite activator protein
   5347..5439    -  CDS            lacI (fragment): lac repressor; lacI; The lac repressor binds to the lac operator to inhibit transcription in E. coli. This inhibition can be relieved by adding lactose or isopropyl-β-D-thiogalactopyranoside (IPTG).
   5622..6210    -  rep_origin     ori: high-copy-number ColE1/pMB1/pBR322/pUC origin of replication
   6381..7241    -  CDS            AmpR: β-lactamase; bla; confers resistance to ampicillin, carbenicillin, and related antibiotics
   7242..7346    -  promoter       AmpR promoter: bla
   7405..7457    -  misc_feature   bom (fragment): basis of mobility region from pBR322
