[The description below was written by a language model from this plasmid's Addgene catalogue record and pLannotate feature annotations shown in this document.]
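Description:
MAC_N_ELK4 is a mammalian expression plasmid built by Gateway cloning of human ELK4 (also known as SAP1, an ETS-family transcription factor that forms ternary complexes with serum response factor) into the MAC-tag-N backbone. It is propagated in E. coli through a high-copy ColE1/pUC-type origin and selected with ampicillin via the β-lactamase gene. A partial f1 origin and remnants of lac regulatory sequence are also annotated in the backbone.

The expression cassette is driven by the CMV immediate-early enhancer and promoter, followed immediately by short matches to tet operator sequences, which suggests a tetracycline-regulatable CMV/TetO arrangement, although the catalogue fields do not state this. Downstream lies the N-terminal tag: an E. coli BirA-derived biotin ligase coding sequence, an HA epitope match, and two Strep-Tag II matches. It is joined through the attB1 site to the ELK4 coding sequence, which is flanked on the other side by attB2 and terminated by the bGH polyadenylation signal. This composite tag would allow both Strep-based affinity purification and biotin-ligase proximity labelling of nearby proteins from a single construct. The record does not say which BirA variant is present.

An FRT site sits directly upstream of a hygromycin resistance gene that has no full promoter annotated in front of it and ends in an SV40 poly(A) signal. This layout is typical of vectors intended for FLP-mediated integration into a genomic FRT landing site, where hygromycin resistance marks correct insertion. The stated purpose is MAC-tagged expression of ELK4, and the plasmid comes from a study of human transcription factor protein interaction networks.
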