Addgene plasmid #187745: MAC_N_ELK4
Purpose: MAC-tagged gene expression of human ELK4
Depositing lab: Markku Varjosalo. Publication: Human transcription factor protein interaction networks. Goos H, Kinnunen M, Salokas K, Tan Z, Liu X, Yadav L, Zhang Q, Wei GH, Varjosalo M. Nat Commun. 2022 Feb 9;13(1):766. doi: 10.1038/s41467-022-28341-5. PubMed 35140242.
Backbone
  Vector backbone: MAC-tag-N
  Vector type: Mammalian Expression
Growth in bacteria
  Bacterial resistance: Ampicillin, 100 μg/mL
  Growth temperature: 37°C
  Growth strain: DH5alpha
  Copy number: High Copy
Gene/Insert
  Gene/Insert name: ELK4
  Species: H. sapiens (human)
  Entrez Gene: ELK4 (a.k.a. SAP1)
  Cloning method: Gateway Cloning
Terms and licenses: Academic/Nonprofit Terms; Industry Terms: Not Available to Industry
How to cite: MAC_N_ELK4 was a gift from Markku Varjosalo (Addgene plasmid # 187745 ; http://n2t.net/addgene:187745 ; RRID:Addgene_187745)
